>Addgene plasmid #80528 | Rab10 cds in pGem-T Easy | addgene full sequence | sequence record 176344 | Addgene NGS Result
CGGTAATACGGTTATCCACAGAATCAGGGGATAACGCAGGAAAGAACATGTGAGCAAAAGGCCAGCAAAA
GGCCAGGAACCGTAAAAAGGCCGCGTTGCTGGCGTTTTTCCATAGGCTCCGCCCCCCTGACGAGCATCAC
AAAAATCGACGCTCAAGTCAGAGGTGGCGAAACCCGACAGGACTATAAAGATACCAGGCGTTTCCCCCTG
GAAGCTCCCTCGTGCGCTCTCCTGTTCCGACCCTGCCGCTTACCGGATACCTGTCCGCCTTTCTCCCTTC
GGGAAGCGTGGCGCTTTCTCATAGCTCACGCTGTAGGTATCTCAGTTCGGTGTAGGTCGTTCGCTCCAAG
CTGGGCTGTGTGCACGAACCCCCCGTTCAGCCCGACCGCTGCGCCTTATCCGGTAACTATCGTCTTGAGT
CCAACCCGGTAAGACACGACTTATCGCCACTGGCAGCAGCCACTGGTAACAGGATTAGCAGAGCGAGGTA
TGTAGGCGGTGCTACAGAGTTCTTGAAGTGGTGGCCTAACTACGGCTACACTAGAAGAACAGTATTTGGT
ATCTGCGCTCTGCTGAAGCCAGTTACCTTCGGAAAAAGAGTTGGTAGCTCTTGATCCGGCAAACAAACCA
CCGCTGGTAGCGGTGGTTTTTTTGTTTGCAAGCAGCAGATTACGCGCAGAAAAAAAGGATCTCAAGAAGA
TCCTTTGATCTTTTCTACGGGGTCTGACGCTCAGTGGAACGAAAACTCACGTTAAGGGATTTTGGTCATG
AGATTATCAAAAAGGATCTTCACCTAGATCCTTTTAAATTAAAAATGAAGTTTTAAATCAATCTAAAGTA
TATATGAGTAAACTTGGTCTGACAGTTACCAATGCTTAATCAGTGAGGCACCTATCTCAGCGATCTGTCT
ATTTCGTTCATCCATAGTTGCCTGACTCCCCGTCGTGTAGATAACTACGATACGGGAGGGCTTACCATCT
GGCCCCAGTGCTGCAATGATACCGCGAGACCCACGCTCACCGGCTCCAGATTTATCAGCAATAAACCAGC
CAGCCGGAAGGGCCGAGCGCAGAAGTGGTCCTGCAACTTTATCCGCCTCCATCCAGTCTATTAATTGTTG
CCGGGAAGCTAGAGTAAGTAGTTCGCCAGTTAATAGTTTGCGCAACGTTGTTGCCATTGCTACAGGCATC
GTGGTGTCACGCTCGTCGTTTGGTATGGCTTCATTCAGCTCCGGTTCCCAACGATCAAGGCGAGTTACAT
GATCCCCCATGTTGTGCAAAAAAGCGGTTAGCTCCTTCGGTCCTCCGATCGTTGTCAGAAGTAAGTTGGC
CGCAGTGTTATCACTCATGGTTATGGCAGCACTGCATAATTCTCTTACTGTCATGCCATCCGTAAGATGC
TTTTCTGTGACTGGTGAGTACTCAACCAAGTCATTCTGAGAATAGTGTATGCGGCGACCGAGTTGCTCTT
GCCCGGCGTCAATACGGGATAATACCGCGCCACATAGCAGAACTTTAAAAGTGCTCATCATTGGAAAACG
TTCTTCGGGGCGAAAACTCTCAAGGATCTTACCGCTGTTGAGATCCAGTTCGATGTAACCCACTCGTGCA
CCCAACTGATCTTCAGCATCTTTTACTTTCACCAGCGTTTCTGGGTGAGCAAAAACAGGAAGGCAAAATG
CCGCAAAAAAGGGAATAAGGGCGACACGGAAATGTTGAATACTCATACTCTTCCTTTTTCAATATTATTG
AAGCATTTATCAGGGTTATTGTCTCATGAGCGGATACATATTTGAATGTATTTAGAAAAATAAACAAATA
GGGGTTCCGCGCACATTTCCCCGAAAAGTGCCACCTGATGCGGTGTGAAATACCGCACAGATGCGTAAGG
AGAAAATACCGCATCAGGAAATTGTAAGCGTTAATATTTTGTTAAAATTCGCGTTAAATTTTTGTTAAAT
CAGCTCATTTTTTAACCAATAGGCCGAAATCGGCAAAATCCCTTATAAATCAAAAGAATAGACCGAGATA
GGGT
[37 nt withheld, positions 2035-2071]
AAAGAACGTGGACTCCAACGTCAAAGG
[49 nt withheld, positions 2099-2147]
T
[91 nt withheld, positions 2149-2239]
G
[124 nt withheld, positions 2241-2364]
CCATTCGCCATTCAGGCTGCGCAACTGTTGGGAAGGGCGATCGGTGCGGGCCTCTTCGCTATTACGCCAG
CTGGCGAAAGGGGGATGTGCTGCAAGGCGATTAAGTTGGGTAACGCCAGGGTTTTCCCAGTCACGACGTT
GTAAAACGACGGCCAGTGAATTGTAATACGACTCACTATAGGGCGAATTGGGCCCGACGTCGCATGCTCC
CGGCCGCCATGGCGGCCGCGGGAATTCGATTCTGTGAGTGTGTGTTCAACTGCAGCACTTGGTCTTCCAG
CCTGTGACTCCTCCTCCAGTGCTGATGTCCACGTTTTCACTGTTAGGCTCTTTTACGGGTGTCTTTTTGA
GAATGTCTTCTGCTAACGTGAGGAACGCCTTCTCGATGTTGATGTTGGCTTTTGCACTCGTCTCGAAGAA
GCGAATCCCGTGTTCTTTTGCGATCTGTTCCCCCTTGGCTTTTGGTACGACACGTTTGTCCTCCATGTCA
CACTTGTTGCCTAGCAGCATCCTCTCCACATCCTCATTAGCGTGCTCATCAATGTTTCTGAGCCATTTGC
TGATGTTTTCGAAGCTCTTTGCATTGGTGATGTCATATACGAGCATGATTCCCATTGCCCCTCTGTAGTA
AGAGGTAGTGATGGTGTGAAACCGTTCCTGCCCTGCTGTATCCCATATCTGTAGCTTTATCTTCTTTCCT
TGCAATTCAACTGTTTTGATCTTAAAATCGATTCCTATAGTGGAGATAAAGGTGGTGTTGAAGGCGTCAT
CGGAGAATCGGAACAGCACGCAGGTCTTTCCCACCCCAGAATCGCCAATCAAGAGCAGTTTAAAGAGCAG
ATCATAGGTCTTCTTCGCCATCTGAAATCACTAGTGAATTCGCGGCCGCCTGCAGGTCGACCATATGGGA
GAGCTCCCAACGCGTTGGATGCATAGCTTGAGTATTCTATAGTGTCACCTAAATAGCTTGGCGTAATCAT
GGTCATAGCTGTTTCCTGTGTGAAATTGTTATCCGCTCACAATTCCACACAACATACGAGCCGGAAGCAT
AAAGTGTAAAGCCTGGGGTGCCTAATGAGTGAGCTAACTCACATTAATTGCGTTGCGCTCACTGCCCGCT
TTCCAGTCGGGAAACCTGTCGTGCCAGCTGCATTAATGAATCGGCCAACGCGCGGGGAGAGGCGGTTTGC
GTATTGGGCGCTCTTCCGCTTCCTCGCTCACTGACTCGCTGCGCTCGGTCGTTCGGCTGCGGCGAGCGGT
ATCAGCTCACTCAAAGG
Features (pLannotate 1.2.2; 15 found; start..end, strand, type, name):
    107..695     -  rep_origin     ori: high-copy-number ColE1/pMB1/pBR322/pUC origin of replication
    866..1726    -  CDS            AmpR: β-lactamase; bla; confers resistance to ampicillin, carbenicillin, and related antibiotics
   1727..1831    -  promoter       AmpR promoter: bla
   1858..1908    +  misc_feature   bom (fragment): basis of mobility region from pBR322
   1936..2364    -  rep_origin     f1 ori (sequence partly withheld): f1 bacteriophage origin of replication; arrow indicates direction of (+) strand synthesis
   2368..2525    -  CDS            lacZα (fragment): LacZα fragment of β-galactosidase; lacZ fragment
   2528..2546    +  promoter       T7 promoter: promoter for bacteriophage T7 RNA polymerase
   2626..3225    -  CDS            RAB10: RAB10_HUMAN - Experimental evidence at protein level: Swiss-Prot protein existence level 1. (Microbial infection) Upon Legionella pneumophila infection promotes endoplasmic reticulum recruitment and bacterial replication. Plays a role in remodeling the Legionella-containing vacuole (LCV) into an endoplasmic reticulum-like vacuole. From Homo sapiens (Human).
   3236..3298    -  CDS            VESPI_VESMG (fragment): Experimental evidence at protein level: Swiss-Prot protein existence level 1. Shows contractile activity on isolated ileum smooth muscle. From Vespa magnifica (Hornet).
   3310..3328    -  promoter       SP6 promoter: promoter for bacteriophage SP6 RNA polymerase
   3370..3386    -  protein_bind   lac operator: The lac repressor binds to the lac operator to inhibit transcription in E. coli. This inhibition can be relieved by adding lactose or isopropyl-β-D-thiogalactopyranoside (IPTG). lac repressor encoded by lacI
   3394..3424    -  promoter       lac promoter: promoter for the E. coli lac operon
   3439..3460    -  protein_bind   CAP binding site: CAP binding activates transcription in the presence of cAMP. E. coli catabolite activator protein
   3473..3565    -  CDS            lacI (fragment): lac repressor; lacI; The lac repressor binds to the lac operator to inhibit transcription in E. coli. This inhibition can be relieved by adding lactose or isopropyl-β-D-thiogalactopyranoside (IPTG).
   3567..3639    -  rep_origin     RSF ori (fragment): Plasmids containing the RSF 1030 origin of replication can be propagated in E. coli cells that contain additional plasmids with compatible origins.
