[The description below was written by a language model from this plasmid's Addgene catalogue record and pLannotate feature annotations shown in this document.]
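Description:
Rab10 cds in pGem-T Easy is a small (about 3.6 kb) bacterial cloning plasmid carrying the coding sequence of zebrafish (Danio rerio) rab10, a member of the Rab family of small GTPases, inserted into the commercial pGEM-T Easy TA-cloning backbone. It is maintained in E. coli at high copy number through a ColE1/pUC-type origin and selected with ampicillin via the β-lactamase gene and its native promoter. The backbone also carries an f1 phage origin, which allows production of single-stranded DNA, and the lac promoter/operator with a lacZα fragment. In this vector family that fragment is interrupted by the cloned insert and provides blue/white screening.

The insert lies between opposing bacteriophage T7 and SP6 promoters. In the annotated sequence the roughly 600 bp rab10 open reading frame is on the minus strand, the same strand as the SP6 promoter located just upstream of it. SP6 transcription would therefore be expected to give sense RNA, while T7 would read the opposite strand to give antisense RNA. This arrangement suits in vitro synthesis of riboprobes, consistent with the stated purpose of in situ hybridisation, and the plasmid can also serve as a template source for subcloning the coding sequence.

The automated annotation labels the insert by similarity to human RAB10, reflecting conservation rather than a human origin. The short hornet peptide hit beside the insert, and the small lacI, bom and RSF ori fragments, look like spurious or residual backbone matches rather than functional elements. No eukaryotic promoter, tag or reporter is annotated, so this is not an expression construct for animal cells.
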