Addgene plasmid #80528: Rab10 cds in pGem-T Easy
Purpose: Can be used for in situ hybridisation or other purposes
Depositing lab: Rob Parton. Depositing organization: University of Queensland, Institute for Molecular Bioscience. Publication: A plasmid library of full-length zebrafish rab proteins for in vivo cell biology. Hall TE, Martel N, Lo HP, Xiong Z, Parton RG. Cell Logist. 2017 Mar 1;7(1):e1301151. doi: 10.1080/21592799.2017.1301151. eCollection 2017. PubMed 28396820.
Backbone
  Vector backbone: pGemT easy
  Backbone manufacturer: Promega
Growth in bacteria
  Bacterial resistance: Ampicillin, 100 μg/mL
  Growth temperature: 37°C
  Growth strain: DH5alpha
  Copy number: High Copy
Gene/Insert
  Gene/Insert name: rab10
  Species: D. rerio (zebrafish)
  Entrez Gene: rab10 (a.k.a. zgc:92757)
Terms and licenses: Academic/Nonprofit Terms; Industry Terms: Not Available to Industry
How to cite: Rab10 cds in pGem-T Easy was a gift from Rob Parton (Addgene plasmid # 80528 ; http://n2t.net/addgene:80528 ; RRID:Addgene_80528)
